Addgene plasmid #219758: pNK7186
Purpose: Vector for expression PpASCL in mammalian cells (HEK293NT)
Depositing lab: Karen Sarkisyan. Depositing organization: Light Bio. Publication: A hybrid pathway for self-sustained luminescence. Palkina KA, Karataeva TA, Perfilov MM, Fakhranurova LI, Markina NM, Somermeyer LG, Garcia-Perez E, Vazquez-Vilar M, Rodriguez-Rodriguez M, Vazquez-Vilriales V, Shakhova ES, Mitiouchkina T, Belozerova OA, Kovalchuk SI, Alekberova A, Malyshevskaia AK, Bugaeva EN, Guglya EB, Balakireva A, Sytov N, Bezlikhotnova A, Boldyreva DI, Babenko VV, Kondrashov FA, Choob VV, Orzaez D, Yampolsky IV, Mishin AS, Sarkisyan KS. Sci Adv. 2024 Mar 8;10(10):eadk1992. doi: 10.1126/sciadv.adk1992. Epub 2024 Mar 8. PubMed 38457503.
Backbone
  Vector backbone: C-Vector (Evrogen)
  Backbone size w/o insert (bp): 3159
  Vector type: Mammalian Expression
Growth in bacteria
  Bacterial resistance: Kanamycin, 50 μg/mL
  Growth temperature: 37°C
  Growth strain: DH5alpha
  Copy number: High Copy
Gene/Insert
  Gene/Insert name: PpASCL
  Species: Physcomitrella patens
  Insert size (bp): 1260
  Promoter: pCMV
  Cloning method: Restriction Enzyme; 5′ cloning site unknown (unknown if destroyed)
Terms and licenses: Academic/Nonprofit Terms; Industry Terms: Not Available to Industry
How to cite: pNK7186 was a gift from Karen Sarkisyan (Addgene plasmid # 219758 ; http://n2t.net/addgene:219758 ; RRID:Addgene_219758)
