[The description below was written by a language model from this plasmid's Addgene catalogue record and pLannotate feature annotations shown in this document.]
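Description:
pNK7186 is a mammalian expression plasmid built on the Evrogen C-Vector backbone that carries PpASCL, a coding sequence from the moss Physcomitrella patens, for expression in cultured human cells (the record names HEK293NT). The insert of about 1.26 kb sits downstream of the human cytomegalovirus immediate-early enhancer and promoter, which together drive strong constitutive transcription. It is followed by a remnant of the multiple cloning site and an SV40 polyadenylation signal. The automated annotation labels the open reading frame as PKSB/LAP5 from Arabidopsis thaliana. This most likely reflects similarity of the moss protein to that plant type III polyketide synthase rather than a different insert, since the catalogue entry gives the species as Physcomitrella. No epitope tag or fluorescent fusion partner is annotated. The short large T antigen, ble and bGH poly(A) fragments in the table appear to be incidental matches within backbone sequence, not functional elements.

The plasmid replicates in E. coli at high copy from a ColE1/pUC-type origin and also carries an f1 phage origin. Selection relies on a single Tn5 aminoglycoside phosphotransferase gene (NeoR/KanR) placed behind tandem promoters. The bacterial bla promoter gives kanamycin resistance in bacteria, while the SV40 enhancer/early promoter, paired with an HSV TK polyadenylation signal, could support G418 selection in mammalian cells. The sequenced record is 5,239 nt, somewhat larger than the sum of the listed backbone and insert sizes. The associated publication concerns a hybrid biosynthetic pathway for self-sustained luminescence, so the construct presumably serves to supply PpASCL activity in mammalian cells when testing components of that pathway. The record does not describe the enzyme's specific role.
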