Features (pLannotate 1.2.2; 14 found; start..end, strand, type, name):
    282..485     +  promoter       CMV promoter: human cytomegalovirus (CMV) immediate early promoter
    634..1770    +  CDS            PKSB: PKSB_ARATH - Also known as LAP5 From Arabidopsis thaliana (Mouse-ear cress).
   1777..1820    +  misc_feature   MCS (fragment): multiple cloning site
   1837..1921    +  CDS            large T antigen (fragment): large T antigen from SV40 (simian virus 40)
   1944..2065    +  polyA_signal   SV40 poly(A) signal: SV40 polyadenylation signal
   2099..2527    -  rep_origin     f1 ori (sequence partly withheld): f1 bacteriophage origin of replication; arrow indicates direction of (+) strand synthesis
   2554..2658    +  promoter       AmpR promoter: bla
   2660..3017    +  promoter       SV40 promoter: SV40 enhancer and early promoter
   3052..3846    +  CDS            NeoR/KanR: aminoglycoside phosphotransferase from Tn5; aph(3')-II (or nptII); confers resistance to neomycin, kanamycin, and G418 (Geneticin®)
   3867..4019    +  CDS            ble (fragment): BLE_KLEPN - Experimental evidence at protein level: Swiss-Prot protein existence level 1. Binding protein with a strong affinity to the bleomycin family of antibiotics. Binds to CL990; an antimitotic-antibiotic compound. From Klebsiella pneumoniae.
   4078..4125    +  polyA_signal   HSV TK poly(A) signal: herpes simplex virus thymidine kinase polyadenylation signal (Cole and Stacy, 1985)
   4216..4232    -  polyA_signal   bGH poly(A) signal (fragment): bovine growth hormone polyadenylation signal
   4454..5042    +  rep_origin     ori: high-copy-number ColE1/pMB1/pBR322/pUC origin of replication
   5217..281     +  enhancer       CMV enhancer (across the origin): human cytomegalovirus immediate early enhancer
>Addgene plasmid #219758 | pNK7186 | addgene full sequence | sequence record 437289 | Addgene NGS Result
GCCCGCCTGGCTGACCGCCCAACGACCCCCGCCCATTGACGTCAATAATGACGTATGTTCCCATAGTAAC
GCCAATAGGGACTTTCCATTGACGTCAATGGGTGGAGTATTTACGGTAAACTGCCCACTTGGCAGTACAT
CAAGTGTATCATATGCCAAGTACGCCCCCTATTGACGTCAATGACGGTAAATGGCCCGCCTGGCATTATG
CCCAGTACATGACCTTATGGGACTTTCCTACTTGGCAGTACATCTACGTATTAGTCATCGCTATTACCAT
GGTGATGCGGTTTTGGCAGTACATCAATGGGCGTGGATAGCGGTTTGACTCACGGGGATTTCCAAGTCTC
CACCCCATTGACGTCAATGGGAGTTTGTTTTGGCACCAAAATCAACGGGACTTTCCAAAATGTCGTAACA
ACTCCGCCCCATTGACGCAAATGGGCGGTAGGCGTGTACGGTGGGAGGTCTATATAAGCAGAGCTGGTTT
AGTGAACCGTCAGATCCGCTAGCGCCACCATGGCTAGTCGTCGTGTCGAGGCAGCATTCGATGGACAAGC
AGTAGAACTGGGTGCTACTATTCCTGCCGCCAATGGCAACGGAACTCATCAGTCAATTAAGGTTCCTGGA
CATCGTCAAGTGACTCCAGGCAAGACTACGATTATGGCTATTGGCCGTGCTGTGCCCGCTAACACGACGT
TCAATGATGGTTTGGCAGACCATTACATCCAGGAGTTCAATCTGCAAGATCCAGTCCTTCAGGCTAAACT
GCGTCGTTTGTGCGAAACCACAACCGTGAAAACGCGTTATCTGGTCGTCAATAAGGAGATTCTGGATGAG
CATCCTGAGTTCCTGGTTGATGGAGCTGCAACCGTATCTCAGCGTCTGGCTATTACAGGCGAAGCTGTTA
CCCAACTTGGACATGAGGCAGCAACGGCTGCCATCAAAGAGTGGGGCCGTCCAGCCTCCGAAATTACCCA
TCTTGTTTATGTTTCCTCATCCGAAATCCGTCTGCCAGGTGGCGACTTGTACCTGGCACAATTGCTTGGC
TTGCGTTCAGACGTGAACCGTGTAATGTTGTACATGCTGGGTTGCTATGGTGGTGCATCTGGAATCCGTG
TTGCCAAAGACTTGGCTGAGAATAACCCAGGCTCACGTGTACTTCTGATCACGTCAGAATGCACTTTGAT
TGGATATAAGTCACTTTCCCCTGACCGTCCTTACGACCTGGTTGGAGCAGCTCTGTTCGGTGACGGTGCT
GCCGCTATGATTATGGGAAAAGATCCAATCCCTGTTTTGGAGCGTGCTTTCTTTGAGCTTGACTGGGCCG
GTCAGTCTTTTATTCCTGGAACTAACAAAACCATCGATGGTCGTTTGTCTGAAGAAGGCATTTCCTTCAA
GCTGGGTCGTGAACTGCCTAAGTTGATTGAATCCAATATTCAGGGTTTCTGCGATCCTATCTTGAAACGT
GCTGGTGGTCTGAAGTATAACGATATTTTCTGGGCAGTTCACCCAGGCGGACCAGCTATCTTGAATGCTG
TCCAGAAACAACTGGATTTGGCACCCGAGAAACTTCAGACCGCACGTCAGGTTCTGCGTGACTACGGTAA
CATTTCTAGTTCCACCTGCATTTACGTACTGGACTATATGCGTCATCAATCCTTGAAACTGAAGGAAGCA
AATGACAACGTAAATACGGAACCAGAGTGGGGTCTGCTGCTTGCATTTGGCCCCGGCGTCACTATCGAGG
GTGCTTTGCTGCGTAACCTGTGCTGAAAGCTTCGAATTCTGCAGTCGACGGTACCGCGGGCCCGGGATCC
ACCGGATCTAGATAACTGATCATAATCAGCCATACCACATTTGTAGAGGTTTTACTTGCTTTAAAAAACC
TCCCACACCTCCCCCTGAACCTGAAACATAAAATGAATGCAATTGTTGTTGTTAACTTGTTTATTGCAGC
TTATAATGGTTACAAATAAAGCAATAGCATCACAAATTTCACAAATAAAGCATTTTTTTCACTGCATTCT
AGTTGTGGTTTGTCCAAACTCATCAATGTATCTTAACGCGTAAATTGTAAGCGTTAATATTTTGTTAAAA
TTCGCGTTAAATTTTTGTTAAATCAGCTCATTTTTTAACCAATAGGCCGAAATCGGCAAAATCCCTTATA
AATCAAAAGAATAGACCGAGATAGGGT
[37 nt withheld, positions 2198-2234]
AAAGAACGTGGACTCCAACGTCAAAGG
[49 nt withheld, positions 2262-2310]
T
[91 nt withheld, positions 2312-2402]
G
[124 nt withheld, positions 2404-2527]
CAGGTGGCACTTTTCGGGGAAATGTGCGCGGAACCCCTATTTGTTTATTTTTCTAAATACATTCAAATAT
GTATCCGCTCATGAGACAATAACCCTGATAAATGCTTCAATAATATTGAAAAAGGAAGAGTCCTGAGGCG
GAAAGAACCAGCTGTGGAATGTGTGTCAGTTAGGGTGTGGAAAGTCCCCAGGCTCCCCAGCAGGCAGAAG
TATGCAAAGCATGCATCTCAATTAGTCAGCAACCAGGTGTGGAAAGTCCCCAGGCTCCCCAGCAGGCAGA
AGTATGCAAAGCATGCATCTCAATTAGTCAGCAACCATAGTCCCGCCCCTAACTCCGCCCATCCCGCCCC
TAACTCCGCCCAGTTCCGCCCATTCTCCGCCCCATGGCTGACTAATTTTTTTTATTTATGCAGAGGCCGA
GGCCGCCTCGGCCTCTGAGCTATTCCAGAAGTAGTGAGGAGGCTTTTTTGGAGGCCTAGGCTTTTGCAAA
GATCGATCAAGAGACAGGATGAGGATCGTTTCGCATGATTGAACAAGATGGATTGCACGCAGGTTCTCCG
GCCGCTTGGGTGGAGAGGCTATTCGGCTATGACTGGGCACAACAGACAATCGGCTGCTCTGATGCCGCCG
TGTTCCGGCTGTCAGCGCAGGGGCGCCCGGTTCTTTTTGTCAAGACCGACCTGTCCGGTGCCCTGAATGA
ACTGCAAGACGAGGCAGCGCGGCTATCGTGGCTGGCCACGACGGGCGTTCCTTGCGCAGCTGTGCTCGAC
GTTGTCACTGAAGCGGGAAGGGACTGGCTGCTATTGGGCGAAGTGCCGGGGCAGGATCTCCTGTCATCTC
ACCTTGCTCCTGCCGAGAAAGTATCCATCATGGCTGATGCAATGCGGCGGCTGCATACGCTTGATCCGGC
TACCTGCCCATTCGACCACCAAGCGAAACATCGCATCGAGCGAGCACGTACTCGGATGGAAGCCGGTCTT
GTCGATCAGGATGATCTGGACGAAGAGCATCAGGGGCTCGCGCCAGCCGAACTGTTCGCCAGGCTCAAGG
CGAGCATGCCCGACGGCGAGGATCTCGTCGTGACCCATGGCGATGCCTGCTTGCCGAATATCATGGTGGA
AAATGGCCGCTTTTCTGGATTCATCGACTGTGGCCGGCTGGGTGTGGCGGACCGCTATCAGGACATAGCG
TTGGCTACCCGTGATATTGCTGAAGAGCTTGGCGGCGAATGGGCTGACCGCTTCCTCGTGCTTTACGGTA
TCGCCGCTCCCGATTCGCAGCGCATCGCCTTCTATCGCCTTCTTGACGAGTTCTTCTGAGCGGGACTCTG
GGGTTCGAAATGACCGACCAAGCGACGCCCAACCTGCCATCACGAGATTTCGATTCCACCGCCGCCTTCT
ATGAAAGGTTGGGCTTCGGAATCGTTTTCCGGGACGCCGGCTGGATGATCCTCCAGCGCGGGGATCTCAT
GCTGGAGTTCTTCGCCCACCCTAGGGGGAGGCTAACTGAAACACGGAAGGAGACAATACCGGAAGGAACC
CGCGCTATGACGGCAATAAAAAGACAGAATAAAACGCACGGTGTTGGGTCGTTTGTTCATAAACGCGGGG
TTCGGTCCCAGGGCTGGCACTCTGTCGATACCCCACCGAGACCCCATTGGGGCCAATACGCCCGCGTTTC
TTCCTTTTCCCCACCCCACCCCCCAAGTTCGGGTGAAGGCCCAGGGCTCGCAGCCAACGTCGGGGCGGCA
GGCCCTGCCATAGCCTCAGGTTACTCATATATACTTTAGATTGATTTAAAACTTCATTTTTAATTTAAAA
GGATCTAGGTGAAGATCCTTTTTGATAATCTCATGACCAAAATCCCTTAACGTGAGTTTTCGTTCCACTG
AGCGTCAGACCCCGTAGAAAAGATCAAAGGATCTTCTTGAGATCCTTTTTTTCTGCGCGTAATCTGCTGC
TTGCAAACAAAAAAACCACCGCTACCAGCGGTGGTTTGTTTGCCGGATCAAGAGCTACCAACTCTTTTTC
CGAAGGTAACTGGCTTCAGCAGAGCGCAGATACCAAATACTGTTCTTCTAGTGTAGCCGTAGTTAGGCCA
CCACTTCAAGAACTCTGTAGCACCGCCTACATACCTCGCTCTGCTAATCCTGTTACCAGTGGCTGCTGCC
AGTGGCGATAAGTCGTGTCTTACCGGGTTGGACTCAAGACGATAGTTACCGGATAAGGCGCAGCGGTCGG
GCTGAACGGGGGGTTCGTGCACACAGCCCAGCTTGGAGCGAACGACCTACACCGAACTGAGATACCTACA
GCGTGAGCTATGAGAAAGCGCCACGCTTCCCGAAGGGAGAAAGGCGGACAGGTATCCGGTAAGCGGCAGG
GTCGGAACAGGAGAGCGCACGAGGGAGCTTCCAGGGGGAAACGCCTGGTATCTTTATAGTCCTGTCGGGT
TTCGCCACCTCTGACTTGAGCGTCGATTTTTGTGATGCTCGTCAGGGGGGCGGAGCCTATGGAAAAACGC
CAGCAACGCGGCCTTTTTACGGTTCCTGGCCTTTTGCTGGCCTTTTGCTCACATGTTCTTTCCTGCGTTA
TCCCCTGATTCTGTGGATAACCGTATTACCGCCATGCATTAGTTATTAATAGTAATCAATTACGGGGTCA
TTAGTTCATAGCCCATATATGGAGTTCCGCGTTACATAACTTACGGTAAATG
